Addgene plasmid #90131: pMEsnx5P1gfp
Purpose: Gateway Mid-entry clone containing promoter sequence specific for snx5 driving expression of eGFP
Depositing lab: Nathan Lawson. Depositing organization: University of Massachusetts, Worcester. Publication: Robust Identification of Developmentally Active Endothelial Enhancers in Zebrafish Using FANS-Assisted ATAC-Seq. Quillien A, Abdalla M, Yu J, Ou J, Zhu LJ, Lawson ND. Cell Rep. 2017 Jul 18;20(3):709-720. doi: 10.1016/j.celrep.2017.06.070. PubMed 28723572.
Backbone
  Vector backbone: pENTReGFP2
  Vector type: Bacterial Expression
Growth in bacteria
  Bacterial resistance: Kanamycin, 50 μg/mL
  Growth temperature: 37°C
  Growth strain: DH5alpha
  Copy number: High Copy
Gene/Insert
  Gene/Insert name: snx5P1Egfp
  Species: D. rerio (zebrafish)
  Entrez Gene: snx5 (a.k.a. zgc:55769, id:ibd5091, wu:fa66c10, wu:fi28h04)
  Tag / fusion protein: EGFP (C terminal on insert)
  Cloning method: Gibson Cloning
Terms and licenses: Academic/Nonprofit Terms; Industry Terms: Not Available to Industry
How to cite: pMEsnx5P1gfp was a gift from Nathan Lawson (Addgene plasmid # 90131 ; http://n2t.net/addgene:90131 ; RRID:Addgene_90131)
