[The description below was written by a language model from this plasmid's Addgene catalogue record and pLannotate feature annotations shown in this document.]
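Description:
pMEsnx5P1gfp is a Gateway middle-entry clone built on the pENTReGFP2 backbone, carrying a zebrafish (D. rerio) regulatory sequence associated with the snx5 gene placed upstream of an EGFP reporter. It is a small plasmid of about 3.6 kb, maintained in E. coli at high copy through a ColE1/pUC-type origin and selected with kanamycin via an aminoglycoside phosphotransferase (KanR) gene. Although catalogued as a bacterial expression vector, it functions as a shuttle for recombination cloning rather than as a vehicle for producing protein in bacteria.

The payload lies between attL1 and attL2, the sites recognised in the Gateway LR reaction. The annotation leaves an unlabelled stretch of roughly 290 bp between attL1 and the start of the EGFP coding sequence. This is the position where the snx5 P1 promoter fragment, inserted by Gibson assembly, would be expected, although the feature table does not name it. A short multiple cloning site follows EGFP; no polyadenylation signal is annotated within the att-flanked cassette, so that function would presumably be supplied by the destination vector or a 3' entry clone. Outside the cassette are standard entry-vector elements: rrnB T1 and T2 terminators that insulate the insert from read-through transcription, a T7 promoter beyond attL2, and short lacI and lacZα remnants with no evident functional role.

LR recombination transfers the promoter–EGFP unit into a destination vector, for example alongside other entry clones in a multisite assembly. Given the associated work on developmentally active endothelial enhancers in zebrafish, the construct is suited to building transgenes in which GFP reports the activity of candidate regulatory elements together with the snx5 promoter.
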