Features (pLannotate 1.2.2; 11 found; start..end, strand, type, name):
    121..213     +  CDS            lacI (fragment): lac repressor; lacI; The lac repressor binds to the lac operator to inhibit transcription in E. coli. This inhibition can be relieved by adding lactose or isopropyl-β-D-thiogalactopyranoside (IPTG).
    268..295     -  terminator     rrnB T2 terminator: transcription terminator T2 from the E. coli rrnB gene
    427..470     +  terminator     rrnB T1 terminator: Escherichia coli rrnB; transcription terminator T1 from the E. coli rrnB gene
    517..553     -  CDS            lacZα (fragment): LacZα fragment of β-galactosidase; lacZ fragment
    569..668     +  protein_bind   attL1: mutant version of attL; recombination site for the Gateway® LR reaction LR Clonase™
    955..1671    +  CDS            EGFP: EGFP is a basic (constitutively fluorescent) green fluorescent protein published in 1996, derived from Aequorea victoria. It is reported to be a rapidly-maturing weak dimer with moderate acid sensitivity.
   1672..1737    +  misc_feature   MCS: multiple cloning site
   1758..1857    -  protein_bind   attL2: mutant version of attL; recombination site for the Gateway® LR reaction LR Clonase™
   1875..1893    -  promoter       T7 promoter: promoter for bacteriophage T7 RNA polymerase
   2027..2836    +  CDS            KanR: aminoglycoside phosphotransferase; aph(3')-Ia; confers resistance to kanamycin in bacteria or G418 (Geneticin®) in eukaryotes
   2983..3571    +  rep_origin     ori: high-copy-number ColE1/pMB1/pBR322/pUC origin of replication
>Addgene plasmid #90131 | pMEsnx5P1gfp | addgene full sequence | sequence record 181290 | Addgene NGS Result
CTTTCCTGCGTTATCCCCTGATTCTGTGGATAACCGTATTACCGCCTTTGAGTGAGCTGATACCGCTCGC
CGCAGCCGAACGACCGAGCGCAGCGAGTCAGTGAGCGAGGAAGCGGAAGAGCGCCCAATACGCAAACCGC
CTCTCCCCGCGCGTTGGCCGATTCATTAATGCAGCTGGCACGACAGGTTTCCCGACTGGAAAGCGGGCAG
TGAGCGCAACGCAATTAATACGCGTACCGCTAGCCAGGAAGAGTTTGTAGAAACGCAAAAAGGCCATCCG
TCAGGATGGCCTTCTGCTTAGTTTGATGCCTGGCAGTTTATGGCGGGCGTCCTGCCCGCCACCCTCCGGG
CCGTTGCTTCACAACGTTCAAATCCGCTCCCGGCGGATTTGTCCTACTCAGGAGAGCGTTCACCGACAAA
CAACAGATAAAACGAAAGGCCCAGTCTTCCGACTGAGCCTTTCGTTTTATTTGATGCCTGGCAGTTCCCT
ACTCTCGCGTTAACGCTAGCATGGATGTTTTCCCAGTCACGACGTTGTAAAACGACGGCCAGTCTTAAGC
TCGGGCCCCAAATAATGATTTTATTTTGACTGATAGTGACCTGTTCGTTGCAACAAATTGATGAGCAATG
CTTTTTTATAATGCCAACTTTGTACAAAAAAGCAGGCTCGCTATTACATCAAAATTCTTACAAGCAACGT
TTCATTAAATATATTACAGTTTTGTAAACTGGGTGTGTGCTATGTTTTCGTAAATCTTTTAGCGGTGAAG
TGTCAAAAGAGTAAAAAGTGAAAGCGACATTTGTTACAAGACTTTTATTTTGACATGATGGCAGAAAAAA
TATTCGAGCCGGATGTCCACAGTGACAGGCGAGAGGGAGGAAAGTGAGGAGCGAGCTTGCTGTTGGAAAG
TTAAAAGTGCAGTTTAATGTACAACCCAGAGCCGATTCGCCACCATGGTGAGCAAGGGCGAGGAGCTGTT
CACCGGGGTGGTGCCCATCCTGGTCGAGCTGGACGGCGACGTAAACGGCCACAAGTTCAGCGTGTCCGGC
GAGGGCGAGGGCGATGCCACCTACGGCAAGCTGACCCTGAAGTTCATCTGCACCACCGGCAAGCTGCCCG
TGCCCTGGCCCACCCTCGTGACCACCCTGACCTACGGCGTGCAGTGCTTCAGCCGCTACCCCGACCACAT
GAAGCAGCACGACTTCTTCAAGTCCGCCATGCCCGAAGGCTACGTCCAGGAGCGCACCATCTTCTTCAAG
GACGACGGCAACTACAAGACCCGCGCCGAGGTGAAGTTCGAGGGCGACACCCTGGTGAACCGCATCGAGC
TGAAGGGCATCGACTTCAAGGAGGACGGCAACATCCTGGGGCACAAGCTGGAGTACAACTACAACAGCCA
CAACGTCTATATCATGGCCGACAAGCAGAAGAACGGCATCAAGGTGAACTTCAAGATCCGCCACAACATC
GAGGACGGCAGCGTGCAGCTCGCCGACCACTACCAGCAGAACACCCCCATCGGCGACGGCCCCGTGCTGC
TGCCCGACAACCACTACCTGAGCACCCAGTCCGCCCTGAGCAAAGACCCCAACGAGAAGCGCGATCACAT
GGTCCTGCTGGAGTTCGTGACCGCCGCCGGGATCACTCTCGGCATGGACGAGCTGTACAAGTCCGGACTC
AGATCTCGAGCTCAAGCTTCGAATTCTGCAGTCGACGGTACCGCGGGCCCGGGATCCACCGGATCTAGAT
AACTGATACCCAGCTTTCTTGTACAAAGTTGGCATTATAAGAAAGCATTGCTTATCAATTTGTTGCAACG
AACAGGTCACTATCAGTCAAAATAAAATCATTATTTGCCATCCAGCTGATATCCCCTATAGTGAGTCGTA
TTACATGGTCATAGCTGTTTCCTGGCAGCTCTGGCCCGTGTCTCAAAATCTCTGATGTTACATTGCACAA
GATAAAAATATATCATCATGAACAATAAAACTGTCTGCTTACATAAACAGTAATACAAGGGGTGTTATGA
GCCATATTCAACGGGAAACGTCGAGGCCGCGATTAAATTCCAACATGGATGCTGATTTATATGGGTATAA
ATGGGCTCGCGATAATGTCGGGCAATCAGGTGCGACAATCTATCGCTTGTATGGGAAGCCCGATGCGCCA
GAGTTGTTTCTGAAACATGGCAAAGGTAGCGTTGCCAATGATGTTACAGATGAGATGGTCAGACTAAACT
GGCTGACGGAATTTATGCCTCTTCCGACCATCAAGCATTTTATCCGTACTCCTGATGATGCATGGTTACT
CACCACTGCGATCCCCGGAAAAACAGCATTCCAGGTATTAGAAGAATATCCTGATTCAGGTGAAAATATT
GTTGATGCGCTGGCAGTGTTCCTGCGCCGGTTGCATTCGATTCCTGTTTGTAATTGTCCTTTTAACAGCG
ATCGCGTATTTCGTCTCGCTCAGGCGCAATCACGAATGAATAACGGTTTGGTTGATGCGAGTGATTTTGA
TGACGAGCGTAATGGCTGGCCTGTTGAACAAGTCTGGAAAGAAATGCATAAACTTTTGCCATTCTCACCG
GATTCAGTCGTCACTCATGGTGATTTCTCACTTGATAACCTTATTTTTGACGAGGGGAAATTAATAGGTT
GTATTGATGTTGGACGAGTCGGAATCGCAGACCGATACCAGGATCTTGCCATCCTATGGAACTGCCTCGG
TGAGTTTTCTCCTTCATTACAGAAACGGCTTTTTCAAAAATATGGTATTGATAATCCTGATATGAATAAA
TTGCAGTTTCATTTGATGCTCGATGAGTTTTTCTAATCAGAATTGGTTAATTGGTTGTAACACTGGCAGA
GCATTACGCTGACTTGACGGGACGGCGCAAGCTCATGACCAAAATCCCTTAACGTGAGTTACGCGTCGTT
CCACTGAGCGTCAGACCCCGTAGAAAAGATCAAAGGATCTTCTTGAGATCCTTTTTTTCTGCGCGTAATC
TGCTGCTTGCAAACAAAAAAACCACCGCTACCAGCGGTGGTTTGTTTGCCGGATCAAGAGCTACCAACTC
TTTTTCCGAAGGTAACTGGCTTCAGCAGAGCGCAGATACCAAATACTGTTCTTCTAGTGTAGCCGTAGTT
AGGCCACCACTTCAAGAACTCTGTAGCACCGCCTACATACCTCGCTCTGCTAATCCTGTTACCAGTGGCT
GCTGCCAGTGGCGATAAGTCGTGTCTTACCGGGTTGGACTCAAGACGATAGTTACCGGATAAGGCGCAGC
GGTCGGGCTGAACGGGGGGTTCGTGCACACAGCCCAGCTTGGAGCGAACGACCTACACCGAACTGAGATA
CCTACAGCGTGAGCTATGAGAAAGCGCCACGCTTCCCGAAGGGAGAAAGGCGGACAGGTATCCGGTAAGC
GGCAGGGTCGGAACAGGAGAGCGCACGAGGGAGCTTCCAGGGGGAAACGCCTGGTATCTTTATAGTCCTG
TCGGGTTTCGCCACCTCTGACTTGAGCGTCGATTTTTGTGATGCTCGTCAGGGGGGCGGAGCCTATGGAA
AAACGCCAGCAACGCGGCCTTTTTACGGTTCCTGGCCTTTTGCTGGCCTTTTGCTCACATGTT
